Addgene plasmid #130743: pMSCVbsd-PPARD-K300R
Purpose: Vector encoding PPARD cDNA for retroviral transduction
Depositing lab: Till Adhikary. Depositing organization: Philipps-Universitaet Marburg. Publication: PPARbeta/delta recruits NCOR and regulates transcription reinitiation of ANGPTL4. Legrand N, Bretscher CL, Zielke S, Wilke B, Daude M, Fritz B, Diederich WE, Adhikary T. Nucleic Acids Res. 2019 Oct 10;47(18):9573-9591. doi: 10.1093/nar/gkz685. PubMed 31428774.
Backbone
  Vector backbone: pMSCVbsd
  Vector type: Retroviral
  Selectable markers: Blasticidin
Growth in bacteria
  Bacterial resistance: Ampicillin, 100 μg/mL
  Growth temperature: 37°C
  Growth strain: NEB Stable
  Copy number: High Copy
Gene/Insert
  Gene/Insert name: PPARD K300R
  Species: H. sapiens (human)
  Mutation: K300R
  Entrez Gene: PPARD (a.k.a. FAAR, NR1C2, NUC1, NUCI, NUCII, PPARB)
  Cloning method: Restriction Enzyme; 5′ cloning site BglII (destroyed during cloning); 3′ cloning site XhoI (not destroyed)
  Sequencing primers: 5′ pMSCVseqfw (CCCTTGAACCTCCTCGTTCGACC); 3′ pMSCVseqrv (GAGACGTGCTACTTCCATTTGTC)
Terms and licenses: Academic/Nonprofit Terms; Industry Terms: Not Available to Industry
Depositor comments: Generated by PCR mutagenesis. Please visit https://www.biorxiv.org/content/10.1101/525576v2 for BioRxiv preprint.
How to cite: pMSCVbsd-PPARD-K300R was a gift from Till Adhikary (Addgene plasmid # 130743 ; http://n2t.net/addgene:130743 ; RRID:Addgene_130743)
