[The description below was written by a language model from this plasmid's Addgene catalogue record and pLannotate feature annotations shown in this document.]
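Description:
pMSCVbsd-PPARD-K300R is a 7,334-nt gammaretroviral expression vector built on the pMSCVbsd backbone, a murine stem cell virus-type plasmid for delivering genes into mammalian cells by retroviral transduction. In bacteria it is maintained through a high-copy ColE1/pUC-type origin and selected with ampicillin via the β-lactamase gene. The remaining bacterial annotations (fragments of lacI, lacZα, rop, bom and the tetracycline resistance gene, plus a lac promoter/operator) are non-functional remnants of earlier cloning vectors.

The viral portion begins with the 5′ LTR from murine embryonic stem cell virus, followed by the Ψ packaging signal and a truncated gag segment lacking its start codon, which extends the packaging region and promotes efficient encapsidation of the genomic RNA without producing Gag protein. Because the plasmid carries no intact viral structural or enzymatic genes, these functions must be supplied in trans by a packaging system. Downstream lies the human PPARD coding sequence, which encodes the ligand-activated nuclear receptor PPARβ/δ. It was inserted between a BglII site (destroyed during cloning) and an XhoI site, and it carries a K300R substitution introduced by PCR mutagenesis. No internal promoter is annotated upstream of the cDNA, so it is presumably transcribed from the 5′ LTR. A mouse PGK promoter then drives the blasticidin S deaminase gene, allowing blasticidin selection of transduced cells. The 3′ LTR is annotated only as two fragments matching a ΔU3 Moloney element; whether it is genuinely self-inactivating cannot be concluded from this automated call.

The construct is intended for stable expression of the PPARD point mutant in target cells. The record does not state the functional consequence of K300R, though the associated work concerns PPARβ/δ corepressor recruitment and transcriptional regulation of ANGPTL4.
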