Features (pLannotate 1.2.2; 20 found; start..end, strand, type, name):
      1..517     +  LTR            5' LTR: 5' long terminal repeat from murine embryonic stem cell virus
    581..922     +  misc_feature   MESV Ψ: packaging signal of murine embryonic stem cell virus
    989..1405    +  CDS            gag (truncated): truncated Moloney murine leukemia virus (MMLV) gag gene lacking the start codon
   1482..2804    +  CDS            PPARD: PPARD_HUMAN - Also known as NR1C2, PPARB. Experimental evidence at protein level: Swiss-Prot protein existence level 1. Ligand-activated transcription factor. Receptor that binds peroxisome proliferators such as hypolipidemic drugs and fatty acids. Has a preference for poly-unsaturated fatty acids, such as gamma- linoleic acid and eicosapentanoic acid. Once activated by a ligand, the receptor binds to promoter elements of target genes. Regulates the peroxisomal beta-oxidation pathway of fatty acids. Functions as transcription activator for the acyl-CoA oxidase gene. Decreases expression of NPC
   2955..3454    +  promoter       PGK promoter: mouse phosphoglycerate kinase 1 promoter
   3475..3873    +  CDS            BSD: blasticidin S deaminase; Aspergillus terreus BSD; confers resistance to blasticidin
   3918..3952    +  LTR            3' LTR (ΔU3) (fragment): self-inactivating 3' long terminal repeat (LTR) from Moloney murine leukemia virus
   3949..4243    +  LTR            3' LTR (ΔU3) (fragment): self-inactivating 3' long terminal repeat (LTR) from Moloney murine leukemia virus
   4405..4421    -  protein_bind   lac operator: The lac repressor binds to the lac operator to inhibit transcription in E. coli. This inhibition can be relieved by adding lactose or isopropyl-β-D-thiogalactopyranoside (IPTG). lac repressor encoded by lacI
   4429..4459    -  promoter       lac promoter: promoter for the E. coli lac operon
   4474..4495    -  protein_bind   CAP binding site: CAP binding activates transcription in the presence of cAMP. E. coli catabolite activator protein
   4508..4600    -  CDS            lacI (fragment): lac repressor; lacI; The lac repressor binds to the lac operator to inhibit transcription in E. coli. This inhibition can be relieved by adding lactose or isopropyl-β-D-thiogalactopyranoside (IPTG).
   4783..5371    -  rep_origin     ori: high-copy-number ColE1/pMB1/pBR322/pUC origin of replication
   5542..6402    -  CDS            AmpR: β-lactamase; bla; confers resistance to ampicillin, carbenicillin, and related antibiotics
   6403..6507    -  promoter       AmpR promoter: bla
   6602..6637    +  CDS            rop (fragment): Rop protein, which maintains plasmids at low copy number; rop
   6739..6838    +  misc_feature   bom (fragment): basis of mobility region from pBR322
   6844..6993    -  CDS            lacZα (fragment): LacZα fragment of β-galactosidase; lacZ fragment
   6993..7194    -  CDS            TcR (fragment): tetracycline efflux protein; tet; confers resistance to tetracycline
   7195..7293    +  CDS            env (fragment): murine leukemia virus gPr80 envelope polyprotein precursor; env; proteolytically cleaved into gp70SU and p15TM subunits
>Addgene plasmid #130743 | pMSCVbsd-PPARD-K300R | addgene full sequence | sequence record 255738 | Addgene NGS Result
AATGAAAGACCCCACCTGTAGGTTTGGCAAGCTAGCTTAAGTAACGCCATTTTGCAAGGCATGGAAAATA
CATAACTGAGAATAGAGAAGTTCAGATCAAGGTTAGGAACAGAGAGACAGCAGAATATGGGCCAAACAGG
ATATCTGTGGTAAGCAGTTCCTGCCCCGGCTCAGGGCCAAGAACAGATGGTCCCCAGATGCGGTCCCGCC
CTCAGCAGTTTCTAGAGAACCATCAGATGTTTCCAGGGTGCCCCAAGGACCTGAAATGACCCTGTGCCTT
ATTTGAACTAACCAATCAGTTCGCTTCTCGCTTCTGTTCGCGCGCTTCTGCTCCCCGAGCTCAATAAAAG
AGCCCACAACCCCTCACTCGGCGCGCCAGTCCTCCGATAGACTGCGTCGCCCGGGTACCCGTATTCCCAA
TAAAGCCTCTTGCTGTTTGCATCCGAATCGTGGACTCGCTGATCCTTGGGAGGGTCTCCTCAGATTGATT
GACTGCCCACCTCGGGGGTCTTTCATTTGGAGGTTCCACCGAGATTTGGAGACCCCTGCCCAGGGACCAC
CGACCCCCCCGCCGGGAGGTAAGCTGGCCAGCGGTCGTTTCGTGTCTGTCTCTGTCTTTGTGCGTGTTTG
TGCCGGCATCTAATGTTTGCGCCTGCGTCTGTACTAGTTAGCTAACTAGCTCTGTATCTGGCGGACCCGT
GGTGGAACTGACGAGTTCTGAACACCCGGCCGCAACCCTGGGAGACGTCCCAGGGACTTTGGGGGCCGTT
TTTGTGGCCCGACCTGAGGAAGGGAGTCGATGTGGAATCCGACCCCGTCAGGATATGTGGTTCTGGTAGG
AGACGAGAACCTAAAACAGTTCCCGCCTCCGTCTGAATTTTTGCTTTCGGTTTGGAACCGAAGCCGCGCG
TCTTGTCTGCTGCAGCGCTGCAGCATCGTTCTGTGTTGTCTCTGTCTGACTGTGTTTCTGTATTTGTCTG
AAAATTAGGGCCAGACTGTTACCACTCCCTTAAGTTTGACCTTAGGTCACTGGAAAGATGTCGAGCGGAT
CGCTCACAACCAGTCGGTAGATGTCAAGAAGAGACGTTGGGTTACCTTCTGCTCTGCAGAATGGCCAACC
TTTAACGTCGGATGGCCGCGAGACGGCACCTTTAACCGAGACCTCATCACCCAGGTTAAGATCAAGGTCT
TTTCACCTGGCCCGCATGGACACCCAGACCAGGTCCCCTACATCGTGACCTGGGAAGCCTTGGCTTTTGA
CCCCCCTCCCTGGGTCAAGCCCTTTGTACACCCTAAGCCTCCGCCTCCTCTTCCTCCATCCGCCCCGTCT
CTCCCCCTTGAACCTCCTCGTTCGACCCCGCCTCGATCCTCCCTTTATCCAGCCCTCACTCCTTCTCTAG
GCGCCGGAATTAGATCCACTAGTAACGGCCGCCAGTGTGCTGGAATTCGCCCTTAGGTGTGGCGCCGAGG
GGAGATCAGCCATGGAGCAGCCACAGGAGGAAGCCCCTGAGGTCCGGGAAGAGGAGGAGAAAGAGGAAGT
GGCAGAGGCAGAAGGAGCCCCAGAGCTCAATGGGGGACCACAGCATGCACTTCCTTCCAGCAGCTACACA
GACCTCTCCCGGAGCTCCTCGCCACCCTCACTGCTGGACCAACTGCAGATGGGCTGTGACGGGGCCTCAT
GCGGCAGCCTCAACATGGAGTGCCGGGTGTGCGGGGACAAGGCATCGGGCTTCCACTACGGTGTTCATGC
ATGTGAGGGGTGCAAGGGCTTCTTCCGTCGTACGATCCGCATGAAGCTGGAGTACGAGAAGTGTGAGCGC
AGCTGCAAGATTCAGAAGAAGAACCGCAACAAGTGCCAGTACTGCCGCTTCCAGAAGTGCCTGGCACTGG
GCATGTCACACAACGCTATCCGTTTTGGTCGGATGCCGGAGGCTGAGAAGAGGAAGCTGGTGGCAGGGCT
GACTGCAAACGAGGGGAGCCAGTACAACCCACAGGTGGCCGACCTGAAGGCCTTCTCCAAGCACATCTAC
AATGCCTACCTGAAAAACTTCAACATGACCAAAAAGAAGGCCCGCAGCATCCTCACCGGCAAAGCCAGCC
ACACGGCGCCCTTTGTGATCCACGACATCGAGACATTGTGGCAGGCAGAGAAGGGGCTGGTGTGGAAGCA
GTTGGTGAATGGCCTGCCTCCCTACAAGGAGATCAGCGTGCACGTCTTCTACCGCTGCCAGTGCACCACA
GTGGAGACCGTGCGGGAGCTCACTGAGTTCGCCAAGAGCATCCCCAGCTTCAGCAGCCTCTTCCTCAACG
ACCAGGTTACCCTTCTCAAGTATGGCGTGCACGAGGCCATCTTCGCCATGCTGGCCTCTATCGTCAACCG
GGACGGGCTGCTGGTAGCCAACGGCAGTGGCTTTGTCACCCGTGAGTTCCTGCGCAGCCTCCGCAAACCC
TTCAGTGATATCATTGAGCCTAAGTTTGAATTTGCTGTCAAGTTCAACGCCCTGGAACTTGATGACAGTG
ACCTGGCCCTATTCATTGCGGCCATCATTCTGTGTGGAGACCGGCCAGGCCTCATGAACGTTCCACGGGT
GGAGGCTATCCAGGACACCATCCTGCGTGCCCTCGAATTCCACCTGCAGGCCAACCACCCTGATGCCCAG
TACCTCTTCCCCAAGCTGCTGCAGAAGATGGCTGACCTGCGGCAACTGGTCACCGAGCACGCCCAGATGA
TGCAGCGGATCAAGAAGACCGAAACCGAGACCTCGCTGCACCCTCTGCTCCAGGAGATCTACAAGGACAT
GTACTAACGGCGGCACCCAGGCCTCCCTGCAGACTCCAATGGGGCCAGCACTGGAGGGGCCCACCCACAT
GACTTTTCCATTGACCAGCTCTCAAGGGCGAATTCTGCAGATATCCATCACACTGGCGGCCGCTCGAGGT
TAACGAATTCTACCGGGTAGGGGAGGCGCTTTTCCCAAGGCAGTCTGGAGCATGCGCTTTAGCAGCCCCG
CTGGGCACTTGGCGCTACACAAGTGGCCTCTGGCCTCGCACACATTCCACATCCACCGGTAGGCGCCAAC
CGGCTCCGTTCTTTGGTGGCCCCTTCGCGCCACCTTCTACTCCTCCCCTAGTCAGGAAGTTCCCCCCCGC
CCCGCAGCTCGCGTCGTGCAGGACGTGACAAATGGAAGTAGCACGTCTCACTAGTCTCGTGCAGATGGAC
AGCACCGCTGAGCAATGGAAGCGGGTAGGCCTTTGGGGCAGCGGCCAATAGCAGCTTTGCTCCTTCGCTT
TCTGGGCTCAGAGGCTGGGAAGGGGTGGGTCCGGGGGCGGGCTCAGGGGCGGGCTCAGGGGCGGGGCGGG
CGCCCGAAGGTCCTCCGGAGGCCCGGCATTCTGCACGCTTCAAAAGCGCACGTCTGCCGCGCTGTTCTCC
TCTTCCTCATCTCCGGGCCTTTCGACCTGCAGCCCAAGCTTACCATGGCCAAGCCTTTGTCTCAAGAAGA
ATCCACCCTCATTGAAAGAGCAACGGCTACAATCAACAGCATCCCCATCTCTGAAGACTACAGCGTCGCC
AGCGCAGCTCTCTCTAGCGACGGCCGCATCTTCACTGGTGTCAATGTATATCATTTTACTGGGGGACCTT
GTGCAGAACTCGTGGTGCTGGGCACTGCTGCTGCTGCGGCAGCTGGCAACCTGACTTGTATCGTCGCGAT
CGGAAATGAGAACAGGGGCATCTTGAGCCCCTGCGGACGGTGCCGACAGGTGCTTCTCGATCTGCATCCT
GGGATCAAAGCCATAGTGAAGGACAGTGATGGACAGCCGACGGCAGTTGGGATTCGTGAATTGCTGCCCT
CTGGTTATGTGTGGGAGGGCTAATCGATAAAATAAAAGATTTTATTTAGTCTCCAGAAAAAGGGGGGAAT
GAAAGACCCCACCTGTAGGTTTGGCAAGCTAGAGAACCATCAGATGTTTCCAGGGTGCCCCAAGGACCTG
AAATGACCCTGTGCCTTATTTGAACTAACCAATCAGTTCGCTTCTCGCTTCTGTTCGCGCGCTTCTGCTC
CCCGAGCTCAATAAAAGAGCCCACAACCCCTCACTCGGCGCGCCAGTCCTCCGATAGACTGCGTCGCCCG
GGTACCCGTGTATCCAATAAACCCTCTTGCAGTTGCATCCGACTTGTGGTCTCGCTGTTCCTTGGGAGGG
TCTCCTCTGAGTGATTGACTACCCGTCAGCGGGGGTCTTTCATGGGTAACAGTTTCTTGAAGTTGGAGAA
CAACATTCTGAGGGTAGGAGTCGAATATTAAGTAATCCTGACTCAATTAGCCACTGTTTTGAATCCACAT
ACTCCAATACTCCTGAAATAGTTCATTATGGACAGCGCAGAAAGAGCTGGGGAGAATTGTGAAATTGTTA
TCCGCTCACAATTCCACACAACATACGAGCCGGAAGCATAAAGTGTAAAGCCTGGGGTGCCTAATGAGTG
AGCTAACTCACATTAATTGCGTTGCGCTCACTGCCCGCTTTCCAGTCGGGAAACCTGTCGTGCCAGCTGC
ATTAATGAATCGGCCAACGCGCGGGGAGAGGCGGTTTGCGTATTGGGCGCTCTTCCGCTTCCTCGCTCAC
TGACTCGCTGCGCTCGGTCGTTCGGCTGCGGCGAGCGGTATCAGCTCACTCAAAGGCGGTAATACGGTTA
TCCACAGAATCAGGGGATAACGCAGGAAAGAACATGTGAGCAAAAGGCCAGCAAAAGGCCAGGAACCGTA
AAAAGGCCGCGTTGCTGGCGTTTTTCCATAGGCTCCGCCCCCCTGACGAGCATCACAAAAATCGACGCTC
AAGTCAGAGGTGGCGAAACCCGACAGGACTATAAAGATACCAGGCGTTTCCCCCTGGAAGCTCCCTCGTG
CGCTCTCCTGTTCCGACCCTGCCGCTTACCGGATACCTGTCCGCCTTTCTCCCTTCGGGAAGCGTGGCGC
TTTCTCATAGCTCACGCTGTAGGTATCTCAGTTCGGTGTAGGTCGTTCGCTCCAAGCTGGGCTGTGTGCA
CGAACCCCCCGTTCAGCCCGACCGCTGCGCCTTATCCGGTAACTATCGTCTTGAGTCCAACCCGGTAAGA
CACGACTTATCGCCACTGGCAGCAGCCACTGGTAACAGGATTAGCAGAGCGAGGTATGTAGGCGGTGCTA
CAGAGTTCTTGAAGTGGTGGCCTAACTACGGCTACACTAGAAGAACAGTATTTGGTATCTGCGCTCTGCT
GAAGCCAGTTACCTTCGGAAAAAGAGTTGGTAGCTCTTGATCCGGCAAACAAACCACCGCTGGTAGCGGT
GGTTTTTTTGTTTGCAAGCAGCAGATTACGCGCAGAAAAAAAGGATCTCAAGAAGATCCTTTGATCTTTT
CTACGGGGTCTGACGCTCAGTGGAACGAAAACTCACGTTAAGGGATTTTGGTCATGAGATTATCAAAAAG
GATCTTCACCTAGATCCTTTTAAATTAAAAATGAAGTTTTAAATCAATCTAAAGTATATATGAGTAAACT
TGGTCTGACAGTTACCAATGCTTAATCAGTGAGGCACCTATCTCAGCGATCTGTCTATTTCGTTCATCCA
TAGTTGCCTGACTCCCCGTCGTGTAGATAACTACGATACGGGAGGGCTTACCATCTGGCCCCAGTGCTGC
AATGATACCGCGAGACCCACGCTCACCGGCTCCAGATTTATCAGCAATAAACCAGCCAGCCGGAAGGGCC
GAGCGCAGAAGTGGTCCTGCAACTTTATCCGCCTCCATCCAGTCTATTAATTGTTGCCGGGAAGCTAGAG
TAAGTAGTTCGCCAGTTAATAGTTTGCGCAACGTTGTTGCCATTGCTACAGGCATCGTGGTGTCACGCTC
GTCGTTTGGTATGGCTTCATTCAGCTCCGGTTCCCAACGATCAAGGCGAGTTACATGATCCCCCATGTTG
TGCAAAAAAGCGGTTAGCTCCTTCGGTCCTCCGATCGTTGTCAGAAGTAAGTTGGCCGCAGTGTTATCAC
TCATGGTTATGGCAGCACTGCATAATTCTCTTACTGTCATGCCATCCGTAAGATGCTTTTCTGTGACTGG
TGAGTACTCAACCAAGTCATTCTGAGAATAGTGTATGCGGCGACCGAGTTGCTCTTGCCCGGCGTCAATA
CGGGATAATACCGCGCCACATAGCAGAACTTTAAAAGTGCTCATCATTGGAAAACGTTCTTCGGGGCGAA
AACTCTCAAGGATCTTACCGCTGTTGAGATCCAGTTCGATGTAACCCACTCGTGCACCCAACTGATCTTC
AGCATCTTTTACTTTCACCAGCGTTTCTGGGTGAGCAAAAACAGGAAGGCAAAATGCCGCAAAAAAGGGA
ATAAGGGCGACACGGAAATGTTGAATACTCATACTCTTCCTTTTTCAATATTATTGAAGCATTTATCAGG
GTTATTGTCTCATGAGCGGATACATATTTGAATGTATTTAGAAAAATAAACAAATAGGGGTTCCGCGCAC
ATTTCCCCGAAAAGTGCCACCTGACGTCTAAGAAACCATTATTATCATGACATTAACCTATAAAAATAGG
CGTATCACGAGGCCCTTTCGTCTCGCGCGTTTCGGTGATGACGGTGAAAACCTCTGACACATGCAGCTCC
CGGAGACGGTCACAGCTTGTCTGTAAGCGGATGCCGGGAGCAGACAAGCCCGTCAGGGCGCGTCAGCGGG
TGTTGGCGGGTGTCGGGGCTGGCTTAACTATGCGGCATCAGAGCAGATTGTACTGAGAGTGCACCATATG
CGGTGTGAAATACCGCACAGATGCGTAAGGAGAAAATACCGCATCAGGCGCCATTCGCCATTCAGGCTGC
GCAACTGTTGGGAAGGGCGATCGGTGCGGGCCTCTTCGCTATTACGCCAGCTGGCGAAAGGGGGATGTGC
TGCAAGGCGATTAAGTTGGGTAACGCCAGGGTTTTCCCAGTCACGACGTTGTAAAACGACGGCGCAAGGA
ATGGTGCATGCAAGGAGATGGCGCCCAACAGTCCCCCGGCCACGGGGCCTGCCACCATACCCACGCCGAA
ACAAGCGCTCATGAGCCCGAAGTGGCGAGCCCGATCTTCCCCATCGGTGATGTCGGCGATATAGGCGCCA
GCAACCGCACCTGTGGCGCCGGTGATGCCGGCCACGATGCGTCCGGCGTAGAGGCGATTAGTCCAATTTG
TTAAAGACAGGATATCAGTGGTCCAGGCTCTAGTTTTGACTCAACAATATCACCAGCTGAAGCCTATAGA
GTACGAGCCATAGATAAAATAAAAGATTTTATTTAGTCTCCAGAAAAAGGGGGG
