>Addgene plasmid #130743 | pMSCVbsd-PPARD-K300R | depositor partial sequence | sequence record 250254 | PPARD K300R
ATGGAGCAGCCACAGGAGGAAGCCCCTGAGGTCCGGGAAGAGGAGGAGAAAGAGGAAGTGGCAGAGGCAG
AAGGAGCCCCAGAGCTCAATGGGGGACCACAGCATGCACTTCCTTCCAGCAGCTACACAGACCTCTCCCG
GAGCTCCTCGCCACCCTCACTGCTGGACCAACTGCAGATGGGCTGTGACGGGGCCTCATGCGGCAGCCTC
AACATGGAGTGCCGGGTGTGCGGGGACAAGGCATCGGGCTTCCACTACGGTGTTCATGCATGTGAGGGGT
GCAAGGGCTTCTTCCGTCGTACGATCCGCATGAAGCTGGAGTACGAGAAGTGTGAGCGCAGCTGCAAGAT
TCAGAAGAAGAACCGCAACAAGTGCCAGTACTGCCGCTTCCAGAAGTGCCTGGCACTGGGCATGTCACAC
AACGCTATCCGTTTTGGTCGGATGCCGGAGGCTGAGAAGAGGAAGCTGGTGGCAGGGCTGACTGCAAACG
AGGGGAGCCAGTACAACCCACAGGTGGCCGACCTGAAGGCCTTCTCCAAGCACATCTACAATGCCTACCT
GAAAAACTTCAACATGACCAAAAAGAAGGCCCGCAGCATCCTCACCGGCAAAGCCAGCCACACGGCGCCC
TTTGTGATCCACGACATCGAGACATTGTGGCAGGCAGAGAAGGGGCTGGTGTGGAAGCAGTTGGTGAATG
GCCTGCCTCCCTACAAGGAGATCAGCGTGCACGTCTTCTACCGCTGCCAGTGCACCACAGTGGAGACCGT
GCGGGAGCTCACTGAGTTCGCCAAGAGCATCCCCAGCTTCAGCAGCCTCTTCCTCAACGACCAGGTTACC
CTTCTCAAGTATGGCGTGCACGAGGCCATCTTCGCCATGCTGGCCTCTATCGTCAACCGGGACGGGCTGC
TGGTAGCCAACGGCAGTGGCTTTGTCACCCGTGAGTTCCTGCGCAGCCTCCGCAAACCCTTCAGTGATAT
CATTGAGCCTAAGTTTGAATTTGCTGTCAAGTTCAACGCCCTGGAACTTGATGACAGTGACCTGGCCCTA
TTCATTGCGGCCATCATTCTGTGTGGAGACCGGCCAGGCCTCATGAACGTTCCACGGGTGGAGGCTATCC
AGGACACCATCCTGCGTGCCCTCGAATTCCACCTGCAGGCCAACCACCCTGATGCCCAGTACCTCTTCCC
CAAGCTGCTGCAGAAGATGGCTGACCTGCGGCAACTGGTCACCGAGCACGCCCAGATGATGCAGCGGATC
AAGAAGACCGAAACCGAGACCTCGCTGCACCCTCTGCTCCAGGAGATCTACAAGGACATGTACTAA
